Addgene plasmid #31291: pQTEV
Depositing lab: Konrad Buessow. Depositing organization: Max Planck Institute for Molecular Genetics. Publication: An automated in vitro protein folding screen applied to a human dynactin subunit. Scheich C, Niesen FH, Seckler R, Bussow K. Protein Sci. 2004 Feb . 13(2):370-80. 10.1110/ps.03304604 PubMed 14739323.
Backbone
  Vector backbone: pQE-2
  Backbone manufacturer: Qiagen
  Backbone size w/o insert (bp): 4803
  Vector type: Bacterial Expression
Growth in bacteria
  Bacterial resistance: Ampicillin, 100 μg/mL
  Growth temperature: 37°C
  Growth strain: DH5alpha
  Copy number: Unknown
Gene/Insert
  Gene/Insert name: None
  Insert size (bp): 4803
  Tag / fusion protein: His7 (N terminal on backbone); TEV (N terminal on backbone)
  Cloning method: Restriction Enzyme; 5′ cloning site BamHI (not destroyed); 3′ cloning site NotI (not destroyed)
  Sequencing primers: 5′ TGAGCGGATAACAATTTCACACAG; 3′ GGCAACCGAGCGTTCTGAAC
Terms and licenses: Academic/Nonprofit Terms; Industry Terms: Not Available to Industry
Depositor comments: The vector pQTEV is derived from Qiagen pQE-2 and contains an inactive chloramphenicol resistance gene sequence.
How to cite: pQTEV was a gift from Konrad Buessow (Addgene plasmid # 31291 ; http://n2t.net/addgene:31291 ; RRID:Addgene_31291)
