[The description below was written by a language model from this plasmid's Addgene catalogue record and pLannotate feature annotations shown in this document.]
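Description:
pQTEV is an empty bacterial expression vector derived from the Qiagen pQE-2 backbone, intended for IPTG-inducible production of N-terminally tagged recombinant proteins in E. coli. The complete plasmid is 4,803 bp and carries no insert; the "insert size" recorded in the catalogue simply equals the size of the whole vector. It replicates from a ColE1/pMB1-type origin, next to a pBR322 bom region and a small rop fragment, and is selected with ampicillin through the β-lactamase gene and its native promoter. The record lists copy number as unknown.

The expression cassette is driven by the bacteriophage T5 promoter, which is recognised by the host E. coli RNA polymerase and contains an embedded lac operator, with a second lac operator just downstream. Repression is supplied in cis by a lacI gene under the up-regulated lacIq promoter, so the vector does not depend on a host strain or helper plasmid for lac repressor, and expression is released by IPTG. Downstream of the promoter lie a seven-histidine affinity tag and a TEV protease recognition site (annotated by the software as a capTEV fragment). Open reading frames cloned between the retained BamHI and NotI sites are therefore produced as His7-TEV fusions that can be purified by metal affinity and then cleaved to remove the tag. The lambda t0 terminator follows the cloning region. Beyond it sits a cat coding sequence with only a fragment of its promoter, followed by the rrnB T1 terminator; the depositor states that this chloramphenicol resistance sequence is inactive, so it should not be used for selection. The associated publication used the vector in the context of protein production for an in vitro folding screen.
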