Features (pLannotate 1.2.2; 17 found; start..end, strand, type, name):
     10..54      +  promoter       T5 promoter: bacteriophage T5 promoter for E. coli RNA polymerase, with embedded lac operator
     62..78      +  protein_bind   lac operator: The lac repressor binds to the lac operator to inhibit transcription in E. coli. This inhibition can be relieved by adding lactose or isopropyl-β-D-thiogalactopyranoside (IPTG). lac repressor encoded by lacI
    121..141     +  CDS            7xHis: 6xHis affinity tag
    165..185     +  CDS            capTEV™ (fragment): composite tag for in vivo biotinylation, TEV protease cleavage, and 6xHis tagging
    260..354     +  terminator     lambda t0 terminator: transcription terminator from phage lambda
    369..397     +  promoter       cat promoter (fragment): promoter of the E. coli cat gene encoding chloramphenicol acetyltransferase
    398..1054    +  CDS            cat: CAT_ECOLX - Experimental evidence at protein level: Swiss-Prot protein existence level 1. This enzyme is an effector of chloramphenicol resistance in bacteria. From Escherichia coli. This protein is used as a marker in many commonly used cloning vectors, such as pACYC184.
   1122..1208    +  terminator     rrnB T1 terminator: Escherichia coli rrnB; transcription terminator T1 from the E. coli rrnB gene
   1231..1248    -  promoter       tet promoter (fragment): E. coli promoter for tetracycline efflux protein gene
   1267..1288    -  protein_bind   CAP binding site: CAP binding activates transcription in the presence of cAMP. E. coli catabolite activator protein
   1301..2383    -  CDS            lacI: lac repressor; lacI; The lac repressor binds to the lac operator to inhibit transcription in E. coli. This inhibition can be relieved by adding lactose or isopropyl-β-D-thiogalactopyranoside (IPTG).
   2384..2461    -  promoter       lacIq promoter: lacI (mutant); In the lacIq allele, a single base change in the promoter boosts expression of the lacI gene about 10-fold.
   2510..2551    +  CDS            rop (fragment): Rop protein, which maintains plasmids at low copy number; rop
   2653..2793    +  misc_feature   bom: basis of mobility region from pBR322
   2979..3567    -  rep_origin     ori: high-copy-number ColE1/pMB1/pBR322/pUC origin of replication
   3738..4598    -  CDS            AmpR: β-lactamase; bla; confers resistance to ampicillin, carbenicillin, and related antibiotics
   4599..4703    -  promoter       AmpR promoter: bla
>Addgene plasmid #31291 | pQTEV | depositor full sequence | sequence record 14339 | Author sequence
CTCGAGAAATCATAAAAAATTTATTTGCTTTGTGAGCGGATAACAATTATAATAGATTCAATTGTGAGCG
GATAACAATTTCACACAGAATTCATTAAAGAGGAGAAATTAACTATGAAACATCACCATCACCATCACCA
TAGCGATTACGACATCCCCACTACTGAGAATCTTTATTTTCAGGGATCCGGGTCGACTGTTGATAGATCT
CGGTACCGCGGCCGCTCGACCTGCAGCCAAGCTTAATTAGCTGAGCTTGGACTCCTGTTGATAGATCCAG
TAATGACCTCAGAACTCCATCTGGATTTGTTCAGAACGCTCGGTTGCCGCCGGGCGTTTTTTATTGGTGA
GAATCCAAGCTAGCTTGGCGAGATTTTCAGGAGCTAAGGAAGCTAAAATGGAGAAAAAAATCACTGGATA
TACCACCGTTGATATATCCCAATGGCATCGTAAAGAACATTTTGAGGCATTTCAGTCAGTTGCTCAATGT
ACCTATAACCAGACCGTTCAGCTGGATATTACGGCCTTTTTAAAGACCGTAAAGAAAAATAAGCACAAGT
TTTATCCGGCCTTTATTCACATTCTTGCCCGCCTGATGAATGCTCATCCGGAATTTCGTATGGCAATGAA
AGACGGTGAGCTGGTGATATGGGATAGTGTTCACCCTTGTTACACCGTTTTCCATGAGCAAACTGAAACG
TTTTCATCGCTCTGGAGTGAATACCACGACGATTTCCGGCAGTTTCTACACATATATTCGCAAGATGTGG
CGTGTTACGGTGAAAACCTGGCCTATTTCCCTAAAGGGTTTATTGAGAATATGTTTTTCGTCTCAGCCAA
TCCCTGGGTGAGTTTCACCAGTTTTGATTTAAACGTGGCCAATATGGACAACTTCTTCGCCCCCGTTTTC
ACCATGGGCAAATATTATACGCAAGGCGACAAGGTGCTGATGCCGCTGGCGATTCAGGTTCATCATGCCG
TTTGTGATGGCTTCCATGTCGGCAGAATGCTTAATGAATTACAACAGTACTGCGATGAGTGGCAGGGCGG
GGCGTAATTTTTTTAAGGCAGTTATTGGTGCCCTTAAACGCCTGGGGTAATGACTCTCTAGCTTGAGGCA
TCAAATAAAACGAAAGGCTCAGTCGAAAGACTGGGCCTTTCGTTTTATCTGTTGTTTGTCGGTGAACGCT
CTCCTGAGTAGGACAAATCCGCCCTCTAGATTACGTGCAGTCGATGATAAGCTGTCAAACATGAGAATTG
TGCCTAATGAGTGAGCTAACTTACATTAATTGCGTTGCGCTCACTGCCCGCTTTCCAGTCGGGAAACCTG
TCGTGCCAGCTGCATTAATGAATCGGCCAACGCGCGGGGAGAGGCGGTTTGCGTATTGGGCGCCAGGGTG
GTTTTTCTTTTCACCAGTGAGACGGGCAACAGCTGATTGCCCTTCACCGCCTGGCCCTGAGAGAGTTGCA
GCAAGCGGTCCACGCTGGTTTGCCCCAGCAGGCGAAAATCCTGTTTGATGGTGGTTAACGGCGGGATATA
ACATGAGCTGTCTTCGGTATCGTCGTATCCCACTACCGAGATATCCGCACCAACGCGCAGCCCGGACTCG
GTAATGGCGCGCATTGCGCCCAGCGCCATCTGATCGTTGGCAACCAGCATCGCAGTGGGAACGATGCCCT
CATTCAGCATTTGCATGGTTTGTTGAAAACCGGACATGGCACTCCAGTCGCCTTCCCGTTCCGCTATCGG
CTGAATTTGATTGCGAGTGAGATATTTATGCCAGCCAGCCAGACGCAGACGCGCCGAGACAGAACTTAAT
GGGCCCGCTAACAGCGCGATTTGCTGGTGACCCAATGCGACCAGATGCTCCACGCCCAGTCGCGTACCGT
CTTCATGGGAGAAAATAATACTGTTGATGGGTGTCTGGTCAGAGACATCAAGAAATAACGCCGGAACATT
AGTGCAGGCAGCTTCCACAGCAATGGCATCCTGGTCATCCAGCGGATAGTTAATGATCAGCCCACTGACG
CGTTGCGCGAGAAGATTGTGCACCGCCGCTTTACAGGCTTCGACGCCGCTTCGTTCTACCATCGACACCA
CCACGCTGGCACCCAGTTGATCGGCGCGAGATTTAATCGCCGCGACAATTTGCGACGGCGCGTGCAGGGC
CAGACTGGAGGTGGCAACGCCAATCAGCAACGACTGTTTGCCCGCCAGTTGTTGTGCCACGCGGTTGGGA
ATGTAATTCAGCTCCGCCATCGCCGCTTCCACTTTTTCCCGCGTTTTCGCAGAAACGTGGCTGGCCTGGT
TCACCACGCGGGAAACGGTCTGATAAGAGACACCGGCATACTCTGCGACATCGTATAACGTTACTGGTTT
CACATTCACCACCCTGAATTGACTCTCTTCCGGGCGCTATCATGCCATACCGCGAAAGGTTTTGCACCAT
TCGATGGTGTCGGAATTTCGGGCAGCGTTGGGTCCTGGCCACGGGTGCGCATGATCTAGAGCTGCCTCGC
GCGTTTCGGTGATGACGGTGAAAACCTCTGACACATGCAGCTCCCGGAGACGGTCACAGCTTGTCTGTAA
GCGGATGCCGGGAGCAGACAAGCCCGTCAGGGCGCGTCAGCGGGTGTTGGCGGGTGTCGGGGCGCAGCCA
TGACCCAGTCACGTAGCGATAGCGGAGTGTATACTGGCTTAACTATGCGGCATCAGAGCAGATTGTACTG
AGAGTGCACCACATGCGGTGTGAAATACCGCACAGATGCGTAAGGAGAAAATACCGCATCAGGCGCTCTT
CCGCTTCCTCGCTCACTGACTCGCTGCGCTCGGTCGTTCGGCTGCGGCGAGCGGTATCAGCTCACTCAAA
GGCGGTAATACGGTTATCCACAGAATCAGGGGATAACGCAGGAAAGAACATGTGAGCAAAAGGCCAGCAA
AAGGCCAGGAACCGTAAAAAGGCCGCGTTGCTGGCGTTTTTCCATAGGCTCCGCCCCCCTGACGAGCATC
ACAAAAATCGACGCTCAAGTCAGAGGTGGCGAAACCCGACAGGACTATAAAGATACCAGGCGTTTCCCCC
TGGAAGCTCCCTCGTGCGCTCTCCTGTTCCGACCCTGCCGCTTACCGGATACCTGTCCGCCTTTCTCCCT
TCGGGAAGCGTGGCGCTTTCTCATAGCTCACGCTGTAGGTATCTCAGTTCGGTGTAGGTCGTTCGCTCCA
AGCTGGGCTGTGTGCACGAACCCCCCGTTCAGCCCGACCGCTGCGCCTTATCCGGTAACTATCGTCTTGA
GTCCAACCCGGTAAGACACGACTTATCGCCACTGGCAGCAGCCACTGGTAACAGGATTAGCAGAGCGAGG
TATGTAGGCGGTGCTACAGAGTTCTTGAAGTGGTGGCCTAACTACGGCTACACTAGAAGGACAGTATTTG
GTATCTGCGCTCTGCTGAAGCCAGTTACCTTCGGAAAAAGAGTTGGTAGCTCTTGATCCGGCAAACAAAC
CACCGCTGGTAGCGGTGGTTTTTTTGTTTGCAAGCAGCAGATTACGCGCAGAAAAAAAGGATCTCAAGAA
GATCCTTTGATCTTTTCTACGGGGTCTGACGCTCAGTGGAACGAAAACTCACGTTAAGGGATTTTGGTCA
TGAGATTATCAAAAAGGATCTTCACCTAGATCCTTTTAAATTAAAAATGAAGTTTTAAATCAATCTAAAG
TATATATGAGTAAACTTGGTCTGACAGTTACCAATGCTTAATCAGTGAGGCACCTATCTCAGCGATCTGT
CTATTTCGTTCATCCATAGTTGCCTGACTCCCCGTCGTGTAGATAACTACGATACGGGAGGGCTTACCAT
CTGGCCCCAGTGCTGCAATGATACCGCGAGACCCACGCTCACCGGCTCCAGATTTATCAGCAATAAACCA
GCCAGCCGGAAGGGCCGAGCGCAGAAGTGGTCCTGCAACTTTATCCGCCTCCATCCAGTCTATTAATTGT
TGCCGGGAAGCTAGAGTAAGTAGTTCGCCAGTTAATAGTTTGCGCAACGTTGTTGCCATTGCTACAGGCA
TCGTGGTGTCACGCTCGTCGTTTGGTATGGCTTCATTCAGCTCCGGTTCCCAACGATCAAGGCGAGTTAC
ATGATCCCCCATGTTGTGCAAAAAAGCGGTTAGCTCCTTCGGTCCTCCGATCGTTGTCAGAAGTAAGTTG
GCCGCAGTGTTATCACTCATGGTTATGGCAGCACTGCATAATTCTCTTACTGTCATGCCATCCGTAAGAT
GCTTTTCTGTGACTGGTGAGTACTCAACCAAGTCATTCTGAGAATAGTGTATGCGGCGACCGAGTTGCTC
TTGCCCGGCGTCAATACGGGATAATACCGCGCCACATAGCAGAACTTTAAAAGTGCTCATCATTGGAAAA
CGTTCTTCGGGGCGAAAACTCTCAAGGATCTTACCGCTGTTGAGATCCAGTTCGATGTAACCCACTCGTG
CACCCAACTGATCTTCAGCATCTTTTACTTTCACCAGCGTTTCTGGGTGAGCAAAAACAGGAAGGCAAAA
TGCCGCAAAAAAGGGAATAAGGGCGACACGGAAATGTTGAATACTCATACTCTTCCTTTTTCAATATTAT
TGAAGCATTTATCAGGGTTATTGTCTCATGAGCGGATACATATTTGAATGTATTTAGAAAAATAAACAAA
TAGGGGTTCCGCGCACATTTCCCCGAAAAGTGCCACCTGACGTCTAAGAAACCATTATTATCATGACATT
AACCTATAAAAATAGGCGTATCACGAGGCCCTTTCGTCTTCAC
