>Addgene plasmid #31291 | pQTEV | addgene partial sequence | sequence record 43481 | CAT-R 5'-GCAACTGACTGAAATGCCTC-3'
GTGATTTTTTTCTCCATTTTAGCTTCCTTAGCTCCTGAAAATCTCGCCAAGCTAGCTTGGATTCTCACCA
ATAAAAAACGCCCGGCGGCAACCGAGCGTTCTGAACAAATCCAGATGGAGTTCTGAGGTCATTACTGGAT
CTATCAACAGGAGTCCAAGCTCAGCTAATTAAGCTTGGCTGCAGGTCGAGCGGCCGCGGTACCGAGATCT
ATCAACAGTCGACCCGGATCCCTGAAAATAAAGATTCTCAGTAGTGGGGATGTCGTAATCGCTATGGTGA
TGGTGATGGTGATGTTTCATAGTTAATTTCTCCTCTTTAATGAATTCTGTGTGAAATTGTTATCCGCTCA
CAATTGAATCTATTATAATTGTTATCCGCTCACAAAGCAAATAAATTTTTTATGATTTCTCGAGGTGAAG
ACGAAAGGGCCTCGTGATACGCCTATTTTTATAGGTTAATGTCATGATAATAATGGTTTCTTAGACGTCA
GGTGGCACTTTTCGGGGAAATGTGCGCGGAACCCCTATTTGTTTATTTTTCTAAATACATTCAAATATGT
ATCCGCTCATGAGACAATAACCCTGATAAATGCTTCAATAATATTGAAAAAGGAAGAGTATGAGTATTCA
ACATTTCCGTGTCGCCCTTATTCCCTTTTTTGCGGCATTTTGCCCTTCCTGTTTT
